Addgene plasmid #70907: pFOSGE_COF2G07
Purpose: Gateway entry clone
Depositing lab: Alexander Stark. Depositing organization: Research Institute of Molecular Pathology (IMP). Publication: Transcriptional regulators form diverse groups with context-dependent regulatory functions. Stampfel G, Kazmar T, Frank O, Wienerroither S, Reiter F, Stark A. Nature. 2015 Nov 9. doi: 10.1038/nature15545. PubMed 26550828.
Backbone
  Vector backbone: pDONR221
  Backbone manufacturer: Invitrogen
  Backbone size w/o insert (bp): 4762
  Vector type: Gateway entry vector
Growth in bacteria
  Bacterial resistance: Kanamycin, 50 μg/mL
  Growth temperature: 37°C
  Growth strain: DH5alpha
  Copy number: High Copy
Gene/Insert
  Gene/Insert name: CG17068 (alt names: FBgn0031098; CG17068, FBtr0077341)
  Species: D. melanogaster (fly)
  Insert size (bp): 2082
  Entrez Gene: CG17068 (a.k.a. Dmel\CG17068)
  Cloning method: Gateway Cloning
  Sequencing primers: 5′ M13-F20; 3′ M13R
Terms and licenses: Academic/Nonprofit Terms; Industry Terms: Not Available to Industry
How to cite: pFOSGE_COF2G07 was a gift from Alexander Stark (Addgene plasmid # 70907 ; http://n2t.net/addgene:70907 ; RRID:Addgene_70907)
