[The description below was written by a language model from this plasmid's Addgene catalogue record.]
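Description:
pFOSGE_COF2G07 is a Gateway entry clone built on the commercial pDONR221 donor backbone and carrying the Drosophila melanogaster gene CG17068 (FlyBase gene FBgn0031098, transcript FBtr0077341) as an insert of about 2.1 kb. It is a high-copy bacterial plasmid maintained in standard E. coli cloning strains under kanamycin selection. The insert was introduced by Gateway cloning. In a pDONR221-derived entry clone this normally means that recombination has replaced the donor vector's counter-selectable cassette with the gene of interest, leaving it flanked by attL recombination sites. No feature table accompanies the record, so the exact site configuration, the reading-frame boundaries and the presence or absence of a stop codon are not stated. M13 forward and reverse primer sites on either side of the insert are listed for sequence verification.

As an entry vector, the plasmid has no promoter intended to drive expression of the insert, and the record lists no tags or reporters. It serves as a sequence-verifiable shuttle from which CG17068 can be moved by LR recombination into any compatible Gateway destination vector, which then supplies the promoter, fusion partners and host-specific elements. The clone's naming and the associated publication, a study of how transcriptional regulators fall into groups with context-dependent regulatory functions, suggest that it belongs to a larger set of fly regulator clones made for functional assays. The record itself gives the purpose only as "Gateway entry clone" and does not describe what CG17068 does or which destination vectors were used.
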