>Addgene plasmid #70907 | pFOSGE_COF2G07 | depositor partial sequence | sequence record 126849 | insert
ATGGACATCGACTGGCAAAACGGCCTCACCGAGCTGAAGGATCGGGGCCAGTACCTGCTCCACTCGGAGA
AGTGGGCCGACTGCCGCTTTCTGGTGGGTTCTTCGCCCACCCAGCGGCTCATTGCCGGCCACAAGCTGCT
ACTGGCCATGGCTTCGCCGGTGTTCGAGCGAATGTTCTATGGCAACCTGCCCGATAAGACGGACCCCATC
GTCATTCCGGACGTGCAGCCGGAGGCGTTCGAGGCGATGCTGGAGTACATCTACACGGACCGCATCACCA
TTGGGTCCTTCGACAAGGCCTGCGAGCTGTGCTACGTGGCCAAGAAGTACATGCTGCCCCACGTGGTCAC
GCGCTGCACCCATTTCCTTTGGGCTGATCTTAGTCCGAAAAACGCGTGCCGGGCGTACGAGTTTGCCAAG
CTGTTCGATGAGCCGCGCCTCATGCAAAGCAGCATGGATCTGATCGCGGCCAACACGCGCGAGGTTCTGT
CCGATCCCAGCTTCCTGGACATCGAGGTCTCCACCCTGATGGCCATTCTTGACCAGAATCGCCTGAACAT
CGACTCCGAGCTGGATTTGTTCAACTGCCTGCTGAAGTTTGCCAGTGAGCGGGGCATCCTGAACGAGTCC
GGCCAGGAAGAGACTGCTAGCGGAGGTCAGGTGCTGACCAAGGAATCGCCCGACAATGCTGCCGGCCATG
TGCTGGTCGAAGAGATCAAGATGGAGCCCGATGTGGCGGCCATGGTGCAGCACATGCACCAGGACGACGA
GGCTGACAGCTTCGAAACGGACGCTGGGATGGCTTCCACTTCCTCTGCGGCTGCCGCGGCTGCAGCTGCG
CCCACGGCTGCCTCCCCGCCGCTGGACGTGGCTTCCGGCTCCGACGACCTGGTAATCATCGATAGCGACG
CTTCGGCCGATGCCGCCGCCAACATGATTAACATCATGGACGCCCAGCGCACCATTCTCGATGGCGCCAT
GCTCAGGCAGGCGGTCAAAAAGATTCGCTTTCTCACCATGACGCCGCAGCAGTTCGCGGAGGGACCGGCC
CGTTCCAAGCTGCTGCAGCAGCACGAGGCCCTCTCCATCCTGATTAAGATCTCCAGTCCCTCGCTCAACG
ATTGTCACATGCCCGAAGGCTTCTGCGTGTCGCGGAGCACGCGCAACTTCTACGAGTCGGGCCACCGACA
CGCCCAGAGAGAATTGTCCTCCTCGTATCGCACTGGAGCCGCTCCCTCGGGCGTCTGTTTCCCGGGACCG
GGACCGGCAGTTCGCAGCGGAGGACCCTCCGGCGGCGGTATGATGATGGGCATTGCGCCCCGTTTCGGAT
CCGTGGGCACGGGATTCGGCTTCGCAGGCGAGGAATTGGTCATCCGCCCGCCGGAACCGGTGGGCGTCCC
ACCGGATGCCGCACCTGCGCCAGCACCACTGCGCTGCTTCGGCGAGGGCTACGAGAGCGGAGCGCCAGTC
CCAGCGCCCGCCAATGATGATGATGGCGGCGATCGAGGCGCACCGGCGCCCGCTGGCGGCGCTGCAGCTG
GAGGAGCTGGATCCGCAGCTGGAAATTCGCACAACGACATGGTGCGCGCGTACTGTATGCGCTCCCTTAC
CCGGCAATTTGACTTCCGCAACACCAGCGTCACGGATGCGGGCGTAACGTTCCAGGTGGACACCAACATT
TGGATCCTGGGCGTCCAAGTGCCCACGCGCGTGCTGTGCGGCGAGCTGATGACTTCTGCCGGTTTTACGG
AACGATACACCGAGGTGCTGTACGCCCACATCCAGGACATGCACGGCTCACGCATCACATACACGCACTG
CACGGCACGCGTGCGTTACGATTCGCTGCTGGACATCACGTTCGATCGACCGGTGTACATATACCGAAAC
CAGATCTACAAGATCTACGTGGTGTTCAACAAGACCGGCTGGTATCCCATGTACTCCTGTGTGCCCGATG
CCAACTGCAATCGCGTGAAGTTCATGTTCAACGTGGGCAACCCCACCGAATCGGTTCGCGACGGCCTTAT
CTACGCAATTATCTTCTCCACACCGCAGGACCATGGCCGTCACCTGGTCGAC
