>Addgene plasmid #70907 | pFOSGE_COF2G07 | addgene partial sequence | sequence record 130314 | M13-Rev 5'-CAGGAAACAGCTATGACC-3'
GGCAATAATGATTTTATTTTGACTGATAGTGACCTGTTCGTTGCAACAAATTGATAAGCAATGCTTTCTT
ATAATGCCAACTTTGATACAAGAAAGCTGGGTCGTCGACCAGGTGACGGCCATGGTCCTGCGGTGTGGAG
AAGATAATTGCGTAGATAAGGCCGTCGCGAACCGATTCGGTGGGGTTGCCCACGTTGAACATGAACTTCA
CGCGATTGCAGTTGGCATCGGGCACACAGGAGTACATGGGATACCAGCCGGTCTTGTTGAACACCACGTA
GATCTTGTAGATCTGGTTTCGGTATATGTACACCGGTCGATCGAACGTGATGTCCAGCAGCGAATCGTAA
CGCACGCGTGCCGTGCAGTGCGTGTATGTGATGCGTGAGCCGTGCATGTCCTGGATGTGGGCGTACAGCA
CCTCGGTGTATCGTTCCGTAAAACCGGCAGAAGTCATCAGCTCGCCGCACAGCACGCGCGTGGGCACTTG
GACGCCCAGG
